Addgene plasmid #72120: Ntng2.a-Fc-His
Purpose: Expresses the extracellular region of the Netrin G2, isoform a protein (truncated immediately upstream of propeptide cleavage and GPI-attachement site), C-terminally fused to the Fc region of human IgG1 + 6X histidine tag.
Depositing lab: Woj Wojtowicz. Depositing organization: University of California, Berkeley. Publication: An extracellular biochemical screen reveals that FLRTs and Unc5s mediate neuronal subtype recognition in the retina. Visser JJ, Cheng Y, Perry SC, Chastain AB, Parsa B, Masri SS, Ray TA, Kay JN, Wojtowicz WM. Elife. 2015 Dec 3;4. pii: e08149. doi: 10.7554/eLife.08149. PubMed 26633812.
Backbone
  Vector backbone: pCMVi-SV40ori
  Vector type: Mammalian Expression
Growth in bacteria
  Bacterial resistance: Ampicillin, 100 μg/mL
  Growth temperature: 37°C
  Growth strain: DH5alpha
  Copy number: High Copy
Gene/Insert
  Gene/Insert name: Ntng2.a (alt names: Netrin G2, isoform a; Lmnt2; NCBI gene ID 171171; Reference sequence NM_133500.1)
  Species: M. musculus (mouse)
  Insert size (bp): 1341
  Entrez Gene: Ntng2 (a.k.a. 2610016D08Rik, Lmnt2)
  Promoter: CMV
  Tag / fusion protein: Fc-His (C terminal on backbone)
  Cloning method: Restriction Enzyme; 5′ cloning site PmeI (destroyed during cloning); 3′ cloning site SpeI (not destroyed)
  Sequencing primers: 5′ GTCAGAGGTAACTCCCGTTGC; 3′ ATCATGAGGGTGTCCTTG
Terms and licenses: Academic/Nonprofit Terms; Industry Terms: Not Available to Industry
How to cite: Ntng2.a-Fc-His was a gift from Woj Wojtowicz (Addgene plasmid # 72120 ; http://n2t.net/addgene:72120 ; RRID:Addgene_72120)
