[The description below was written by a language model from this plasmid's Addgene catalogue record and pLannotate feature annotations shown in this document.]
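Description:
Ntng2.a-Fc-His is a 7,066-nt mammalian expression plasmid built on the pCMVi-SV40ori backbone for producing a soluble, tagged form of mouse Netrin G2 isoform a. It is propagated in E. coli through a high-copy ColE1/pUC-type origin and selected with ampicillin via the β-lactamase gene. The backbone also carries an f1 phage origin and remnants of rop, bom and lacZα from earlier vector lineages. The annotated SV40 enhancer/early promoter region corresponds to the "SV40ori" in the backbone name. The SV40 origin lies within this region and generally allows episomal amplification in cells expressing large T antigen.

The expression cassette uses the human CMV immediate early enhancer and promoter followed by CMV intron A, an arrangement commonly used to boost transcript processing and expression. It ends with an SV40 polyadenylation signal. The 1,341-bp insert encodes the extracellular region of Netrin G2, truncated just upstream of the propeptide cleavage and GPI-attachment site, so the product lacks its membrane anchor. It is fused in frame at the C terminus to the Fc region of human IgG1 and then a 6X histidine tag, both supplied by the backbone. The automated annotation matches the insert to the human NTNG2 protein, but the catalogue record identifies it as the mouse gene, so that label reflects homology. The His tag is not annotated separately in the feature table.

Fc fusions dimerise and can be captured or detected through Fc-binding reagents, while the His tag offers a second affinity handle. The associated publication is an extracellular biochemical screen of neuronal recognition in the retina, consistent with use of this recombinant ectodomain as a reagent for testing protein–protein binding.
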