Features (pLannotate 1.2.2; 14 found; start..end, strand, type, name):
     25..408     +  enhancer       CMV enhancer: human cytomegalovirus immediate early enhancer
    410..609     +  promoter       CMV promoter: human cytomegalovirus (CMV) immediate early promoter
    748..1573    +  intron         CMV intron A: human cytomegalovirus intron A (Chapman et al., 1991)
   1612..2952    +  CDS            NTNG2 (fragment): NTNG2_HUMAN - Also known as KIAA1857, LMNT2. Experimental evidence at protein level: Swiss-Prot protein existence level 1. Involved in controlling patterning and neuronal circuit formation at the laminar, cellular, subcellular and synaptic levels. Promotes neurite outgrowth of both axons and dendrites. From Homo sapiens (Human).
   2959..3639    +  CDS            IGHG1 (fragment): IGHG1_HUMAN - Experimental evidence at protein level: Swiss-Prot protein existence level 1. Constant region of immunoglobulin heavy chains. Immunoglobulins, also known as antibodies, are membrane-bound or secreted glycoproteins produced by B lymphocytes. In the recognition phase of humoral immunity, the membrane-bound immunoglobulins serve as receptors which, upon binding of a specific antigen, trigger the clonal expansion and differentiation of B lymphocytes into immunoglobulins- secreting plasma cells. Secreted immunoglobulins mediate the effector phase of humoral immunity, which results in
   3689..3810    +  polyA_signal   SV40 poly(A) signal: SV40 polyadenylation signal
   4019..4607    -  rep_origin     ori: high-copy-number ColE1/pMB1/pBR322/pUC origin of replication
   4778..5638    -  CDS            AmpR: β-lactamase; bla; confers resistance to ampicillin, carbenicillin, and related antibiotics
   5639..5743    -  promoter       AmpR promoter: bla
   5838..5873    +  CDS            rop (fragment): Rop protein, which maintains plasmids at low copy number; rop
   5896..6226    +  promoter       SV40 promoter: SV40 enhancer and early promoter
   6349..6448    +  misc_feature   bom (fragment): basis of mobility region from pBR322
   6476..6904    -  rep_origin     f1 ori (sequence partly withheld): f1 bacteriophage origin of replication; arrow indicates direction of (+) strand synthesis
   6908..7065    -  CDS            lacZα (fragment): LacZα fragment of β-galactosidase; lacZ fragment
>Addgene plasmid #72120 | Ntng2.a-Fc-His | depositor full sequence | sequence record 131306 | Full Sequence
GTCGAGGTCTCGACGGTATCGATTGACATTGATTATTGACTAGCTAGTTATTAATAGTAATCAATTACGG
GGTCATTAGTTCATAGCCCATATATGGAGTTCCGCGTTACATAACTTACGGTAAATGGCCCGCCTGGCTG
ACCGCCCAACGACCCCCGCCCATTGACGTCAATAATGACGTATGTTCCCATAGTAACGCCAATAGGGACT
TTCCATTGACGTCAATGGGTGGAGTATTTACGGTAAACTGCCCACTTGGCAGTACATCAAGTGTATCATA
TGCCAAGTCCGCCCCCTATTGACGTCAATGACGGTAAATGGCCCGCCTGGCATTATGCCCAGTACATGAC
CTTACGGGACTTTCCTACTTGGCAGTACATCTACGTATTAGTCATCGCTATTACCATGGTGATGCGGTTT
TGGCAGTACACCAATGGGCGTGGATAGCGGTTTGACTCACGGGGATTTCCAAGTCTCCACCCCATTGACG
TCAATGGGAGTTTGTTTTGGCACCAAAATCAACGGGACTTTCCAAAATGTCGTAATAACCCCGCCCCGTT
GACGCAAATGGGCGGTAGGCGTGTACGGTGGGAGGTCTATATAAGCAGAGCTCGTTTAGTGAACCGTCAG
ATCGCCTGGAGACGCCATCCACGCTGTTTTGACCTCCATAGAAGACACCGGGACCGATCCAGCCTCCGCG
GCCGGGAACGGTGCATTGGAACGCGGATTCCCCGTGCCAAGAGTGACGTAAGTACCGCCTATAGACTCTA
TAGGCACACCCCTTTGGCTCTTATGCATGCTATACTGTTTTTGGCTTGGGGCCTATACACCCCCGCTTCC
ATATGCTATAGGTGATGGTATAGCTTAGCCTATAGGTGTGGGTTATTGACCATTATTGACCACTCCCCTA
TTGGTGACGATACTTTCCATTACTAATCCATAACATGGCTCTTTGCCACAACTATCTCTATTGGCTATAT
GCCAATACTCTGTCCTTCAGAGACTGACACGGACTCTGTATTTTTACAGGATGGGGTCCCATTTATTATT
TACAAATTCACATATACAACAACGCCGTCCCCCGTGCCCGCAGTTTTTATTAAACATAGCGTGGGATCTC
CACGCGAATCTCGGGTACGTGTTCCGGACATGGGCTCTTCTCCGGTAGCGGCGGAGCTTCCACATCCGAG
CCCTGGTCCCATGCCTCCAGCGGCTCATGGTCGCTCGGCAGCTCCTTGCTCCTAACAGTGGAGGCCAGAC
TTAGGCACAGCACAATGCCCACCACCACCAGTGTGCCGCACAAGGCCGTGGCGGTAGGGTATGTGTCTGA
AAATGAGCTCGGAGATTGGGCTCGCACCGCTGACGCAGATGGAAGACTTAAGGCAGCGGCAGAAGAAGAT
GCAGGCAGCTGAGTTGTTGTATTCTGATAAGAGTCAGAGGTAACTCCCGTTGCGGTGCTGTTAACGGTGG
AGGGCAGTGTAGTCTGAGCAGTACTCGTTGCTGCCGCGCGCGCCACCAGACATAATAGCTGACAGACTAA
CAGACTGTTCCTTTCCATGGGTCTTTTCTGCAGAAGCTTGAATTCTCGAGGATCCGCGGCCAAACGCCAC
CATGCTGCGCCTGCTGGCTCTCTTCCTGCACTGCCTCCCGCTGGTCTCTGGGGACTATGACATCTGCAAA
TCCTGGGTGACCACAGATGAGGGCCCCACCTGGGAATTCTATGCCTGCCAGCCCAAGGTGATGCGCCTGA
AGGATTATGTCAAGGTCAAAGTGGAGCCCTCAGGCATCACGTGCGGAGACCCCCCTGAAAGGTTCTGTTC
CCATGAGAACCCCTACCTGTGCAGTAATGAGTGTGATGCCTCCAATCCCGACCTGGCCCACCCGCCCCGG
CTTATGTTTGACAGGGAAGATGAGGGACTGGCTACCTACTGGCAAAGCGTCACGTGGAGTCGCTACCCCA
GTCCACTAGAGGCCAACATCACCCTCTCATGGAACAAGAGCGTGGAGTTGACAGACGACGTGGTGGTGAC
TTTTGAGTATGGCCGGCCCACGGTCATGGTCCTCGAGAAGTCCCTGGACAATGGCCGCACCTGGCAGCCC
TACCAGTTCTATGCAGAGGACTGCATGGAGGCCTTCGGCATGTCTGCCCGACGTGCCCGAGACATGTCAC
CCTCCAGCGCCCACCGGGTGCTCTGCACCGAGGAGTACTCACGCTGGGCAGGGTCCAAGAAAGAGAAGCA
TGTGCGCTTTGAGGTAAGGGACCGCTTTGCCATCTTTGCCGGCCCTGACCTGCGTAACATGGACAACCTG
TACACGAGGATGGAGAGCGCCAAGGGCCTCAAGGAGTTCTTCACCTTCACTGACCTGCGCATGCGCCTGC
TGCGTCCTGCGCTGGGTGGCACCTACGTGCAGCGAGAGAACCTCTACAAGTACTTCTATGCCATCTCCAA
TATCGAAGTCATTGGCAGGTGTAAGTGCAACCTGCATGCCAACCTGTGCACAGTGCGAGAGGGCAGCCTG
CAGTGTGAGTGTGAACACAACACCACGGGCCCCGACTGTGGCAGGTGCAAGAAGAACTTCCGCACACGCG
CCTGGCGAGCTGGCTCCTACCTGCCGCTGCCCCACGGCTCTCCCAATGCCTGTGCGGCCGCGGGCTCCGC
CTTTGGCAACTGCGAGTGCTACGGCCACTCCAACCGTTGCAGCTACATTGACTTCCTGAACGTGGTGACC
TGCGTCAGCTGTAAACACAACACTCGAGGCCAACACTGTCAGCACTGCCGCCTGGGCTACTATCGCAATG
GCTCCGCAGAGCTGGATGATGAGAACGTCTGCATTGAATGTAACTGTAACCAGATCGGCTCTGTGCACGA
TCGATGCAATGAGACAGGCTTCTGCGAGTGCAGGGAGGGCGCAGTGGGGCCCAAGTGCGACGACTGCCTT
CCTACACACTACACTAGTGACAAAACTCACACATGCCCACCGTGCCCAGCACCTGAACTCCTGGGGGGAC
CGTCAGTCTTCCTCTTCCCCCCAAAACCCAAGGACACCCTCATGATCTCCCGGACCCCTGAGGTCACATG
CGTGGTGGTGGACGTGAGCCACGAAGACCCTGAGGTCAAGTTCAACTGGTACGTGGACGGCGTGGAGGTG
CATAATGCCAAGACAAAGCCGCGGGAGGAGCAGTACAACAGCACGTACCGTGTGGTCAGCGTCCTCACCG
TCCTGCACCAGGACTGGCTGAATGGCAAGGAGTACAAGTGCAAGGTCTCCAACAAAGCCCTCCCAGCCCC
CATCGAGAAAACCATCTCCAAAGCCAAAGGGCAGCCCCGAGAACCACAGGTGTATACCCTGCCCCCATCC
CGGGATGAGCTGACCAAGAACCAGGTCAGCCTGACCTGCCTGGTCAAAGGCTTCTATCCCAGCGACATCG
CCGTGGAGTGGGAGAGCAATGGGCAGCCGGAGAACAACTACAAGACCACGCCTCCCGTGCTGGACTCCGA
CGGCTCCTTCTTCCTCTACAGCAAGCTCACCGTGGACAAGAGCAGGTGGCAGCAGGGGAACGTCTTCTCA
TGCTCCGTGATGCATGAGGCTCTGCACAACCACTACACGCAGAAGAGCCTCTCCCTGTCTCCGGGTAAAG
GCGGCCATCATCACCATCACCATTAATCTAGAGATCTTATTAAAGCAGAACTTGTTTATTGCAGCTTATA
ATGGTTACAAATAAAGCAATAGCATCACAAATTTCACAAATAAAGCATTTTTTTCACTGCATTCTAGTTG
TGGTTTGTCCAAACTCATCAATGTATCTTATCATGTCTGGTCGACTCTAGCTAGACTCTTCCGCTTCCTC
GCTCACTGACTCGCTGCGCTCGGTCGTTCGGCTGCGGCGAGCGGTATCAGCTCACTCAAAGGCGGTAATA
CGGTTATCCACAGAATCAGGGGATAACGCAGGAAAGAACATGTGAGCAAAAGGCCAGCAAAAGGCCAGGA
ACCGTAAAAAGGCCGCGTTGCTGGCGTTTTTCCATAGGCTCCGCCCCCCTGACGAGCATCACAAAAATCG
ACGCTCAAGTCAGAGGTGGCGAAACCCGACAGGACTATAAAGATACCAGGCGTTTCCCCCTGGAAGCTCC
CTCGTGCGCTCTCCTGTTCCGACCCTGCCGCTTACCGGATACCTGTCCGCCTTTCTCCCTTCGGGAAGCG
TGGCGCTTTCTCATAGCTCACGCTGTAGGTATCTCAGTTCGGTGTAGGTCGTTCGCTCCAAGCTGGGCTG
TGTGCACGAACCCCCCGTTCAGCCCGACCGCTGCGCCTTATCCGGTAACTATCGTCTTGAGTCCAACCCG
GTAAGACACGACTTATCGCCACTGGCAGCAGCCACTGGTAACAGGATTAGCAGAGCGAGGTATGTAGGCG
GTGCTACAGAGTTCTTGAAGTGGTGGCCTAACTACGGCTACACTAGAAGAACAGTATTTGGTATCTGCGC
TCTGCTGAAGCCAGTTACCTTCGGAAAAAGAGTTGGTAGCTCTTGATCCGGCAAACAAACCACCGCTGGT
AGCGGTGGTTTTTTTGTTTGCAAGCAGCAGATTACGCGCAGAAAAAAAGGATCTCAAGAAGATCCTTTGA
TCTTTTCTACGGGGTCTGACGCTCAGTGGAACGAAAACTCACGTTAAGGGATTTTGGTCATGAGATTATC
AAAAAGGATCTTCACCTAGATCCTTTTAAATTAAAAATGAAGTTTTAAATCAATCTAAAGTATATATGAG
TAAACTTGGTCTGACAGTTACCAATGCTTAATCAGTGAGGCACCTATCTCAGCGATCTGTCTATTTCGTT
CATCCATAGTTGCCTGACTCCCCGTCGTGTAGATAACTACGATACGGGAGGGCTTACCATCTGGCCCCAG
TGCTGCAATGATACCGCGAGACCCACGCTCACCGGCTCCAGATTTATCAGCAATAAACCAGCCAGCCGGA
AGGGCCGAGCGCAGAAGTGGTCCTGCAACTTTATCCGCCTCCATCCAGTCTATTAATTGTTGCCGGGAAG
CTAGAGTAAGTAGTTCGCCAGTTAATAGTTTGCGCAACGTTGTTGCCATTGCTACAGGCATCGTGGTGTC
ACGCTCGTCGTTTGGTATGGCTTCATTCAGCTCCGGTTCCCAACGATCAAGGCGAGTTACATGATCCCCC
ATGTTGTGCAAAAAAGCGGTTAGCTCCTTCGGTCCTCCGATCGTTGTCAGAAGTAAGTTGGCCGCAGTGT
TATCACTCATGGTTATGGCAGCACTGCATAATTCTCTTACTGTCATGCCATCCGTAAGATGCTTTTCTGT
GACTGGTGAGTACTCAACCAAGTCATTCTGAGAATAGTGTATGCGGCGACCGAGTTGCTCTTGCCCGGCG
TCAATACGGGATAATACCGCGCCACATAGCAGAACTTTAAAAGTGCTCATCATTGGAAAACGTTCTTCGG
GGCGAAAACTCTCAAGGATCTTACCGCTGTTGAGATCCAGTTCGATGTAACCCACTCGTGCACCCAACTG
ATCTTCAGCATCTTTTACTTTCACCAGCGTTTCTGGGTGAGCAAAAACAGGAAGGCAAAATGCCGCAAAA
AAGGGAATAAGGGCGACACGGAAATGTTGAATACTCATACTCTTCCTTTTTCAATATTATTGAAGCATTT
ATCAGGGTTATTGTCTCATGAGCGGATACATATTTGAATGTATTTAGAAAAATAAACAAATAGGGGTTCC
GCGCACATTTCCCCGAAAAGTGCCACCTGACGTCTAAGAAACCATTATTATCATGACATTAACCTATAAA
AATAGGCGTATCACGAGGCCCTTTCGTCTCGCGCGTTTCGGTGATGACGGTGAAAACCTCTGACACATGC
AGCTCCCGGAGGAATGTGTGTCAGTTAGGGTGTGGAAAGTCCCCAGGCTCCCCAGGCAGGCAGAAGTATG
CAAAGCATGCATCTCAATTAGTCAGCAACCAGGTGTGGAAAGTCCCCAGGCTCCCCAGCAGGCAGAAGTA
TGCAAAGCATGCATCTCAATTAGTCAGCAACCATAGTCCCGCCCCTAACTCCGCCCATCCCGCCCCTAAC
TCCGCCCAGTTCCGCCCATTCTCCGCCCCATGGCTGACTAATTTTTTTTATTTATGCAGAGGCCGAGGCC
GCCTCTGCCTCTGAGCTATTCCAGAAGTAGTGAGGAGGCTTTTTTGGAGGCCTAGGCTTTTGCAAAAAGC
TCCCGGGAGCTTGTATATCCATTTTCGTCCCGGAGACGGTCACAGCTTGTCTGTAAGCGGATGCCGGGAG
CAGACAAGCCCGTCAGGGCGCGTCAGCGGGTGTTGGCGGGTGTCGGGGCTGGCTTAACTATGCGGCATCA
GAGCAGATTGTACTGAGAGTGCACCATATGCGGTGTGAAATACCGCACAGATGCGTAAGGAGAAAATACC
GCATCAGGAAATTGTAAGCGTTAATATTTTGTTAAAATTCGCGTTAAATTTTTGTTAAATCAGCTCATTT
TTTAACCAATAGGCCGAAATCGGCAAAATCCCTTATAAATCAAAAGAATAGACCGAGATAGGGT
[37 nt withheld, positions 6575-6611]
AAAGAACGTGGACTCCAACGTCAAAGG
[49 nt withheld, positions 6639-6687]
T
[91 nt withheld, positions 6689-6779]
G
[124 nt withheld, positions 6781-6904]
CCATTCGCCATTCAGGCTGCGCAACTGTTGGGAAGGGCGATCGGTGCGGGCCTCTTCGCTATTACGCCAG
CTGGCGAAAGGGGGATGTGCTGCAAGGCGATTAAGTTGGGTAACGCCAGGGTTTTCCCAGTCACGACGTT
GTAAAACGACGGCCAGTGAATT
