>Addgene plasmid #72120 | Ntng2.a-Fc-His | addgene partial sequence | sequence record 139013 | pMRB101-F 5'-aagatgcaggcagctgagtt-3'
ACGGTGGAGGGCAGTGTAGTCTGAGCAGTACTCGTTGCTGCCGCGCGCGCCACCAGACATAATAGCTGAC
AGACTAACAGACTGTTCCTTTCCATGGGTCTTTTCTGCAGAAGCTTGAATTCTCGAGGATCCGCGGCCAA
ACGCCACCATGCTGCGCCTGCTGGCTCTCTTCCTGCACTGCCTCCCGCTGGTCTCTGGGGACTATGACAT
CTGCAAATCCTGGGTGACCACAGATGAGGGCCCCACCTGGGAATTCTATGCCTGCCAGCCCAAGGTGATG
CGCCTGAAGGATTATGTCAAGGTCAAAGTGGAGCCCTCAGGCATCACGTGCGGAGACCCCCCTGAAAGGT
TCTGTTCCCATGAGAACCCCTACCTGTGCAGTAATGAGTGTGATGCCTCCAATCCCGACCTGGCCCACCC
GCCCCGGCTTATGTTTGACAGGGAAGATGAGGGACTGGCTACCTACTGGCAAAGCGTCACGTGGAGTCGC
TACCCCAGTCCACTAGAGGCCAACATCACCCTCTCATGGAACAAGAGCGTGGAGTTGACAGACGACGTGG
TGGTGACTTTTGAGTATGGCCGGCCCACGGTCATGGTCCTCGAGAAGTCCCTGGACAATGGCCGCACCTG
GCAGCCCTACCAGTTCTATGCAGAGGACTGCATGGAGGCCTTCGGCATGTCTGCCCGACGTGCCCGAGAC
ATGTCACCCTCCAGCGCCCACCGGGTGCTCTGCACCGAGGAGTACTCACGCTGGGCAGGGTCCAAGAAAG
AGA
