>Addgene plasmid #72120 | Ntng2.a-Fc-His | addgene partial sequence | sequence record 139014 | SV40pA-R 5'-GAAATTTGTGATGCTATTGC-3'
ATAAGATCTCTAGATTAATGGTGATGGTGATGATGGCCGCCTTTACCCGGAGACAGGGAGAGGCTCTTCT
GCGTGTAGTGGTTGTGCAGAGCCTCATGCATCACGGAGCATGAGAAGACGTTCCCCTGCTGCCACCTGCT
CTTGTCCACGGTGAGCTTGCTGTAGAGGAAGAAGGAGCCGTCGGAGTCCAGCACGGGAGGCGTGGTCTTG
TAGTTGTTCTCCGGCTGCCCATTGCTCTCCCACTCCACGGCGATGTCGCTGGGATAGAAGCCTTTGACCA
GGCAGGTCAGGCTGACCTGGTTCTTGGTCAGCTCATCCCGGGATGGGGGCAGGGTATACACCTGTGGTTC
TCGGGGCTGCCCTTTGGCTTTGGAGATGGTTTTCTCGATGGGGGCTGGGAGGGCTTTGTTGGAGACCTTG
CACTTGTACTCCTTGCCATTCAGCCAGTCCTGGTGCAGGACGGTGAGGACGCTGACCACACGGTACGTGC
TGTTGTACTGCTCCTCCCGCGGCTTTGTCTTGGCATTATGCACCTCCACGCCGTCCACGTACCAGTTGAA
CTTGACCTCAGGGTCTTCGTGGCTCACGTCCACCACCACGCATGTGACCTCAGGGGTCCGGGAGATCATG
AGGGTGTCCTTGGGTTTTGGGGGGAAGAGGAAGACTGACGGTCCCCCCAGGAGTTCAGGTGCTGGGCACG
GTGGGCATGTGTGAGTTTTGTCACTAGTGTAGTGTGTAGGAAGGCAGTCGTCGCACTTGGGCCCCACTGC
GCCCTCCCTGCACTCGCAGAAGCCTGTCTCATTGCATCGATCGTGCACAGAGCCGATCTGGTTACAGTTA
CATTCAATGCAGACGTTCTCATCATCCAGCTCTGCGGAGCCATTGCGATAGTAGCCCAGGCGGCAGTGCT
GACAGTGT
